>Addgene plasmid #166991 | GLY, Linear-3, PolyU(4), Hairpin Distance = 0nt | addgene full sequence | sequence record 330472 | Addgene NGS Result
TACCTTTCTCTTCTTTTTTGGAGGAGTAGAATGTTGAGAGTCAGCAGTAGCCTCATCATCACTAGATGGC
ATTTCTTCTGAGCAAAACAGGTTTTCCTCATTAAAGGCATTCCACCACTGCTCCCATTCATCAGTTCCAT
AGGTTGGAATCTAAAATACACAAACAATTAGAATCAGTAGTTTAACACATTATACACTTAAAAATTTTAT
ATTTACCTTAGAGCTTTAAATCTCTGTAGGTAGTTTGTCCAATTATGTCACACCACAGAAGTAAGGTTCC
TTCACAAAGATCCGGACCAAAGCGGCCATCGTGCCTCCCCACTCCTGCAGTTCGGGGGCATGGATGCGCG
GATAGCCGCTGCTGGTTTCCTGGATGCCGACGGATTTGCACTGCCGGTAGAACTCCGCGAGGTCGTCCAG
CCTCAGGCAGCAGCTGAACCAACTCGCGAGGGGATCGAGCCCGGGGTGGGCGAAGAACTCCAGCATGAGA
TCCCCGCGCTGGAGGATCATCCAGCCGGCGTCCCGGAAAACGATTCCGAAGCCCAACCTTTCATAGAAGG
CGGCGGTGGAATCGAAATCTCGTGATGGCAGGTTGGGCGTCGCTTGGTCGGTCATTTCGAACCCCAGAGT
CCCGCTCAGAAGAACTCGTCAAGAAGGCGATAGAAGGCGATGCGCTGCGAATCGGGAGCGGCGATACCGT
AAAGCACGAGGAAGCGGTCAGCCCATTCGCCGCCAAGCTCTTCAGCAATATCACGGGTAGCCAACGCTAT
GTCCTGATAGCGGTCCGCCACACCCAGCCGGCCACAGTCGATGAATCCAGAAAAGCGGCCATTTTCCACC
ATGATATTCGGCAAGCAGGCATCGCCATGGGTCACGACGAGATCCTCGCCGTCGGGCATGCGCGCCTTGA
GCCTGGCGAACAGTTCGGCTGGCGCGAGCCCCTGATGCTCTTCGTCCAGATCATCCTGATCGACAAGACC
GGCTTCCATCCGAGTACGTGCTCGCTCGATGCGATGTTTCGCTTGGTGGTCGAATGGGCAGGTAGCCGGA
TCAAGCGTATGCAGCCGCCGCATTGCATCAGCCATGATGGATACTTTCTCGGCAGGAGCAAGGTGAGATG
ACAGGAGATCCTGCCCCGGCACTTCGCCCAATAGCAGCCAGTCCCTTCCCGCTTCAGTGACAACGTCGAG
CACAGCTGCGCAAGGAACGCCCGTCGTGGCCAGCCACGATAGCCGCGCTGCCTCGTCCTGCAGTTCATTC
AGGGCACCGGACAGGTCGGTCTTGACAAAAAGAACCGGGCGCCCCTGCGCTGACAGCCGGAACACGGCGG
CATCAGAGCAGCCGATTGTCTGTTGTGCCCAGTCATAGCCGAATAGCCTCTCCACCCAAGCGGCCGGAGA
ACCTGCGTGCAATCCATCTTGTTCAATCATGCGAAACGATCCTCATCCTGTCTCTTGATCAGATCTTGAT
CCCCTGCGCCATCAGATCCTTGGCGGCAAGAAAGCCATCCAGTTTACTTTGCAGGGCTTCCCAACCTTAC
CAGAGGGCGCCCCAGCTGGCAATTCCGGTTCGCTTGCTGTCCATAAAACCGCCCAGTCTAGCTATCGCCA
TGTAAGCCCACTGCAAGCTACCTGCTTTCTCTTTGCGCTTGCGTTTTCCCTTGTCCAGATAGCCCAGTAG
CTGACATTCATCCGGGGTCAGCACCGTTTCTGCGGACTGGCTTTCTACGTGTTCCGCTTCCTTTAGCAGC
CCTTGCGCCCTGAGTGCTTGCGGCAGCGTGAAGCTTTTTGCAAAAGCCTAGGCCTCCAAAAAAGCCTCCT
CACTACTTCTGGAATAGCTCAGAGGCCGAGGCGGCCTCGGCCTCTGCATAAATAAAAAAAATTAGTCAGC
CATGGGGCGGAGAATGGGCGGAACTGGGCGGAGTTAGGGGCGGGATGGGCGGAGTTAGGGGCGGGACTAT
GGTTGCTGACTAATTGAGATGCATGCTTTGCATACTTCTGCCTGCTGGGGAGCCTGGGGACTTTCCACAC
CTGGTTGCTGACTAATTGAGATGCATGCTTTGCATACTTCTGCCTGCTGGGGAGCCTGGGGACTTTCCAC
ACCCTAACTGACACACATTCCACAGCCGGATCCAAGGTCGGGCAGGAAGTCTCTCGTCGCATTGGTGGTT
CAGTGGTAGAATTCTCGCCTGCCACGCGGGAGGCCCGGGTTCGATTCCCGGCCAATGCAATATACTAGCA
GCCAACTCCAAGGTTGCGGCTTTCTGCTGCAATCTTTTCGACGGCCATCAGTCGCCGGTCCCAAGCCCGG
ATAAAATGGGAGGGGGCGGGAAACCGCCTAACCATGCCGACTGATGGCAGGCCCGGATAGCTCAGTCGGT
AGAGCAGCGGCCGCGCGATTCGAGGAAGGAGGTCTGAGGAGGTCACTGAATCGCGCGGCCGCGGGTCCAG
GGTTCAAGTCCCTGTTCGGGCCTGCCATCAGTCGGCGTGGACTGTAGAACACTGCCAATGCCGGTCCCAA
GCCCGGATAAAAGTGGAGGGTACAGTCCACGCTCTAGAGCGGACTTCGGTCCGCTTTTTACTAGGACCTG
CAGGCATGCAAGCTTGACGTCGGTTACCGATATCCATATGGCGGCCGCATCGATCTCGAGCCGCGGACTA
GTAACTTGTTTATTGCAGCTTATAATGGTTACAAATAAAGCAATAGCATCACAAATTTCACAAATAAAGC
ATTTTTTTCACTGCATTCTAGTTGTGGTTTGTCCAAACTCATCAATGTATCTTATCATGTCTTACGTAGA
TAAGTAGCATGGCGGGTTAATCATTAACTACAAGGAACCCCTAGTGATGGAGTTGGCCACTCCCTCTCTG
CGCGCTCGCTCGCTCACTGAGGCCGGGCGACCAAAGGTCGCCCGACGCCCGGGCTTTGCCCGGGCGGCCT
CAGTGAGCGAGCGAGCGCGCAGAGAGGGACAGATCTGCAGATCTGCTGGCGTAATAGCGAAGAGGCCCGC
ACCGATCGCCCTTCCCAACAGTTGCGCAGCCTGAATGGCGAATGGAAATTGTAAGCGTTAATATTTTGTT
AAAATTCGCGTTAAATTTTTGTTAAATCAGCTCATTTTTTAACCAATAGGCCGAAATCGGCAAAATCCCT
TATAAATCAAAAGAATAGACCGAGATAGGGT
[37 nt withheld, positions 3182-3218]
AAAGAACGTGGACTCCAACGTCAAAGG
[49 nt withheld, positions 3246-3294]
T
[91 nt withheld, positions 3296-3386]
G
[124 nt withheld, positions 3388-3511]
CAGGTGGCACTTTTCGGGGAAATGTGCGCGGAACCCCTATTTGTTTATTTTTCTAAATACATTCAAATAT
GTATCCGCTCATGAGACAATAACCCTGATAAATGCTTCAATAATATTGAAAAAGGAAGAGTATGAGTATT
CAACATTTCCGTGTCGCCCTTATTCCCTTTTTTGCGGCATTTTGCCTTCCTGTTTTTGCTCACCCAGAAA
CGCTGGTGAAAGTAAAAGATGCTGAAGATCAGTTGGGTGCACGAGTGGGTTACATCGAACTGGATCTCAA
CAGCGGTAAGATCCTTGAGAGTTTTCGCCCCGAAGAACGTTTTCCAATGATGAGCACTTTTAAAGTTCTG
CTATGTGGCGCGGTATTATCCCGTATTGACGCCGGGCAAGAGCAACTCGGTCGCCGCATACACTATTCTC
AGAATGACTTGGTTGAGTACTCACCAGTCACAGAAAAGCATCTTACGGATGGCATGACAGTAAGAGAATT
ATGCAGTGCTGCCATAACCATGAGTGATAACACTGCGGCCAACTTACTTCTGACAACGATCGGAGGACCG
AAGGAGCTAACCGCTTTTTTGCACAACATGGGGGATCATGTAACTCGCCTTGATCGTTGGGAACCGGAGC
TGAATGAAGCCATACCAAACGACGAGCGTGACACCACGATGCCTGTAGCAATGGCAACAACGTTGCGCAA
ACTATTAACTGGCGAACTACTTACTCTAGCTTCCCGGCAACAATTAATAGACTGGATGGAGGCGGATAAA
GTTGCAGGACCACTTCTGCGCTCGGCCCTTCCGGCTGGCTGGTTTATTGCTGATAAATCTGGAGCCGGTG
AGCGTGGGTCTCGCGGTATCATTGCAGCACTGGGGCCAGATGGTAAGCCCTCCCGTATCGTAGTTATCTA
CACGACGGGGAGTCAGGCAACTATGGATGAACGAAATAGACAGATCGCTGAGATAGGTGCCTCACTGATT
AAGCATTGGTAACTGTCAGACCAAGTTTACTCATATATACTTTAGATTGATTTAAAACTTCATTTTTAAT
TTAAAAGGATCTAGGTGAAGATCCTTTTTGATAATCTCATGACCAAAATCCCTTAACGTGAGTTTTCGTT
CCACTGAGCGTCAGACCCCGTAGAAAAGATCAAAGGATCTTCTTGAGATCCTTTTTTTCTGCGCGTAATC
TGCTGCTTGCAAACAAAAAAACCACCGCTACCAGCGGTGGTTTGTTTGCCGGATCAAGAGCTACCAACTC
TTTTTCCGAAGGTAACTGGCTTCAGCAGAGCGCAGATACCAAATACTGTTCTTCTAGTGTAGCCGTAGTT
AGGCCACCACTTCAAGAACTCTGTAGCACCGCCTACATACCTCGCTCTGCTAATCCTGTTACCAGTGGCT
GCTGCCAGTGGCGATAAGTCGTGTCTTACCGGGTTGGACTCAAGACGATAGTTACCGGATAAGGCGCAGC
GGTCGGGCTGAACGGGGGGTTCGTGCACACAGCCCAGCTTGGAGCGAACGACCTACACCGAACTGAGATA
CCTACAGCGTGAGCTATGAGAAAGCGCCACGCTTCCCGAAGGGAGAAAGGCGGACAGGTATCCGGTAAGC
GGCAGGGTCGGAACAGGAGAGCGCACGAGGGAGCTTCCAGGGGGAAACGCCTGGTATCTTTATAGTCCTG
TCGGGTTTCGCCACCTCTGACTTGAGCGTCGATTTTTGTGATGCTCGTCAGGGGGGCGGAGCCTATGGAA
AAACGCCAGCAACGCGGCCTTTTTACGGTTCCTGGCCTTTTGCTGGCCTTTTGCTCACATGTTCTTTCCT
GCGTTATCCCCTGATTCTGTGGATAACCGTATTACCGCCTTTGAGTGAGCTGATACCGCTCGCCGCAGCC
GAACGACCGAGCGCAGCGAGTCAGTGAGCGAGCGCGCAGAGAGGGAGTGGCCAACTCCATCACTAGGGGT
TCCTGGAGGGGTGGAGTCGTGACGTGAATTACGTCATAGGGTTAGGGAGGTCCTGGATCGATCCAGACAT
GATAAGATACATTGATGAGTTTGGACAAACCACAACTAGAATGCAGTGAAAAAAATGCTTTATTTGTGAA
ATTTGTGATGCTATTGCTTTATTTGTAACCATTATAAGCTGCAATAAACAAGTTAACAACAACAATTGCA
TTCATTTTATGTTTCAGGTTCAGGGGGAGGTGTGGGAGGTTTTTTAAAGCAAGTAAAACCTCTACAAATG
TGGTATGGCTGATTATGATCTCTAGTCAAGGCACTATACATCAAATATTCCTTATTAACCCCTTTACAAA
TTAAAAAGCTAAAGGTACACAATTTTTGAGCATAGTTATTAATAGCAGACACTCTATGCCTGTGTGGAGT
AAGAAAAAACAGTATGTTATGATTATAACTGTTATGCCTACTTATAAAGGTTACAGAATATTTTTCCATA
ATTTTCTTGTATAGCAGTGCAGCTTTTTCCTTTGTGGTGTAAATAGCAAAGCAAGCAAGAGTTCTATTAC
TAAACACAGCATGACTCAAAAAACTTAGCAATTCTGAAGGAAAGTCCTTGGGGTCTTC
Features (pLannotate 1.2.2; 23 found; start..end, strand, type, name):
      1..21      -  CDS            SV40 NLS: nuclear localization signal of SV40 (simian virus 40) large T antigen
      1..152     -  CDS            large T antigen (fragment): large T antigen from SV40 (simian virus 40)
    151..216     -  intron         small t intron: SV40 (simian virus 40) small t antigen intron
    218..292     -  CDS            small t antigen (fragment): SV40 (simian virus 40) small t antigen
    295..615     -  CDS            ble (fragment): BLE_KLEPN - Experimental evidence at protein level: Swiss-Prot protein existence level 1. Binding protein with a strong affinity to the bleomycin family of antibiotics. Binds to CL990; an antimitotic-antibiotic compound. From Klebsiella pneumoniae.
    639..1430    -  CDS            neo: KKA2_KLEPN - Also known as kan, nptII. Experimental evidence at protein level: Swiss-Prot protein existence level 1. Resistance to kanamycin, neomycin, paromomycin, ribostamycin, butirosin and gentamicin B. From Klebsiella pneumoniae.
   1462..1785    -  CDS            tnpA (fragment): TN5P_ECOLX - Also known as tnp. Experimental evidence at protein level: Swiss-Prot protein existence level 1. Mediates transposition of transposon Tn5 by a 'cut and paste' mechanism. First, the monomeric transposase binds the 19 bp inverted DNA repeats flanking the transposon. Then, dimerization of the DNA- bound transposase creates a synaptic DNA complex. After nicking of the first DNA strand, excision of the transposon proceeds through a series of intermediates. The transposase then mediates the insertion of the transposon at a new site by strand transfer. The activity of the wild- type tran
   1787..2116    -  promoter       SV40 promoter: SV40 enhancer and early promoter
   2158..2228    +  ncRNA          tRNA: Accession: RF00005 - tRNA
   2287..2353    +  ncRNA          twister-P3 (fragment): Accession: RF03154 - type-P3 twister ribozyme
   2360..2471    +  ncRNA          tRNA: Accession: RF00005 - tRNA
   2585..2605    +  misc_feature   MCS (fragment): pUC18/19 multiple cloning site
   2663..2784    +  polyA_signal   SV40 poly(A) signal: SV40 polyadenylation signal
   2833..2962    +  repeat_region  AAV2 ITR (fragment): inverted terminal repeat of adeno-associated virus serotype 2 inverted
   2985..3052    +  CDS            lacZα (fragment): LacZα fragment of β-galactosidase; lacZ fragment
   3083..3511    -  rep_origin     f1 ori (sequence partly withheld): f1 bacteriophage origin of replication; arrow indicates direction of (+) strand synthesis
   3538..3642    +  promoter       AmpR promoter: bla
   3643..4503    +  CDS            AmpR: β-lactamase; bla; confers resistance to ampicillin, carbenicillin, and related antibiotics
   4674..5262    +  rep_origin     ori: high-copy-number ColE1/pMB1/pBR322/pUC origin of replication
   5427..5475    -  repeat_region  AAV2 ITR (fragment): inverted terminal repeat of adeno-associated virus serotype 2 inverted
   5531..5665    -  polyA_signal   SV40 poly(A) signal: SV40 polyadenylation signal
   5688..5771    -  CDS            large T antigen (fragment): large T antigen from SV40 (simian virus 40)
   5768..6089    -  CDS            large T antigen (fragment): large T antigen from SV40 (simian virus 40)
