[The description below was written by a language model from this plasmid's Addgene catalogue record and pLannotate feature annotations shown in this document.]
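Description:
GLY, Linear-3, PolyU(4), Hairpin Distance = 0nt is a 6,089 nt mammalian expression plasmid built on the pAV backbone. It belongs to a series made to dissect how RNA sequence and structure govern termination by human RNA polymerase III. It is propagated in E. coli through a high-copy ColE1/pUC-type origin and selected with ampicillin via the AmpR (β-lactamase) gene and its promoter. An f1 phage origin and a lacZα fragment are also present as backbone remnants.

The payload is a synthetic termination module, inserted by Gibson cloning, in which a tract of four uracils is paired with a hairpin structure placed at a distance of 0 nt. Transcription is driven by a glycine tRNA promoter, a gene-internal Pol III promoter. In keeping with this, the annotation finds a tRNA element, followed by a fragment of a type-P3 twister ribozyme and a second region scored as tRNA-like. The feature table does not label the poly-U tract or the hairpin, and the record does not explain what "Linear-3" means or how transcriptional read-through is measured.

On the opposite strand, an SV40 enhancer/early promoter drives a Tn5-derived neo gene, which would permit G418 selection in mammalian cells. It is flanked by fragments of the Tn5 transposase and ble genes and followed by SV40 small t intron and large T sequences and an SV40 poly(A) signal. Partial AAV2 inverted terminal repeats bracket the mammalian cassettes, but only fragments are annotated and the record does not describe use for AAV packaging. The stated purpose is to test how four uracils together with an adjacent hairpin affect Pol III transcription from this promoter.
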