Addgene plasmid #166991: GLY, Linear-3, PolyU(4), Hairpin Distance = 0nt
Purpose: Tests for the impact of 4 uracil in conjunction with a hairpin structure in a poly-uracil tract on human polymerase III transcription from a GLY tRNA promoter.
Depositing lab: Julius Lucks. Depositing organization: Northwestern University. Publication: RNA Sequence and Structure Determinants of Pol III Transcriptional Termination in Human Cells. Verosloff MS, Corcoran WK, Dolberg TB, Bushhouse DZ, Leonard JN, Lucks JB. J Mol Biol. 2021 Jun 25;433(13):166978. doi: 10.1016/j.jmb.2021.166978. Epub 2021 Apr 1. PubMed 33811918.
Backbone
  Vector backbone: pAV
  Vector type: Mammalian Expression
Growth in bacteria
  Bacterial resistance: Ampicillin, 100 μg/mL
  Growth temperature: 37°C
  Growth strain: DH5alpha
  Copy number: Unknown
Gene/Insert
  Gene/Insert name: Termination module:PolyU(4), Hairpin = 0 nt
  Species: Synthetic
  Cloning method: Gibson Cloning
Terms and licenses: Academic/Nonprofit Terms; Industry Terms: Not Available to Industry
How to cite: GLY, Linear-3, PolyU(4), Hairpin Distance = 0nt was a gift from Julius Lucks (Addgene plasmid # 166991 ; http://n2t.net/addgene:166991 ; RRID:Addgene_166991)
