>Addgene plasmid #166991 | GLY, Linear-3, PolyU(4), Hairpin Distance = 0nt | depositor partial sequence | sequence record 324250 | Terminator Module
TCTCTCGTCGCATTGGTGGTTCAGTGGTAGAATTCTCGCCTGCCACGCGGGAGGCCCGGGTTCGATTCCC
GGCCAATGCAATATACTAGCAGCCAACTCCAAGGTTGCGGCTTTCTGCTGCAATCTTTT
